Addgene plasmid #171074: pET41SIII-ATF6(1-373)
Purpose: Expresses of ATF6α(1-373) in bacteria
Depositing lab: Joan Conaway. Depositing organization: Stowers Institute for Medical Research. Publication: Elongin functions as a loading factor for Mediator at ATF6alpha-regulated ER stress response genes. He Y, Sato S, Tomomori-Sato C, Chen S, Goode ZH, Conaway JW, Conaway RC. Proc Natl Acad Sci U S A. 2021 Sep 28;118(39):e2108751118. doi: 10.1073/pnas.2108751118. PubMed 34544872.
Backbone
  Vector backbone: pET41a
  Backbone size w/o insert (bp): 5725
  Total vector size (bp): 6844
  Vector type: Bacterial Expression
Growth in bacteria
  Bacterial resistance: Kanamycin, 50 μg/mL
  Growth temperature: 37°C
  Growth strain: DH5alpha
  Copy number: Low Copy
Gene/Insert
  Gene/Insert name: ATF6α
  Species: H. sapiens (human)
  Insert size (bp): 1119
  Entrez Gene: ATF6 (a.k.a. ACHM7, ATF6A, ATP6alpha)
  Promoter: T7 promoter
  Tag / fusion protein: GST (N terminal on backbone); His (C terminal on backbone)
  Cloning method: Gibson Cloning
  Sequencing primers: 5′ TAATACGACTCACTATAGGG; 3′ GCTAGTTATTGCTCAGCGG
Terms and licenses: Academic/Nonprofit Terms; Industry Terms: Not Available to Industry
How to cite: pET41SIII-ATF6(1-373) was a gift from Joan Conaway (Addgene plasmid # 171074 ; http://n2t.net/addgene:171074 ; RRID:Addgene_171074)
