[The description below was written by a language model from this plasmid's Addgene catalogue record and pLannotate feature annotations shown in this document.]
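Description:
pET41SIII-ATF6(1-373) is a bacterial expression plasmid built on the pET41a backbone for producing a fragment of human ATF6α in E. coli. It carries a kanamycin resistance gene (aminoglycoside phosphotransferase) for selection and replicates from a ColE1/pBR322-type origin. The rop gene and bom region are also present, consistent with the catalogue's low-copy designation. An f1 phage origin is present as well. Short tetracycline-resistance fragments, an AmpR promoter fragment and a predicted E. coli ORF in the annotation appear to be pBR322-derived backbone remnants, not functional elements. The annotated sequence (about 6.84 kb) agrees closely with the listed total size.

The 1,119 bp insert, introduced by Gibson cloning, encodes residues 1-373 of ATF6α. This is the N-terminal cytosolic portion of the ER stress sensor, which is released by proteolysis during the unfolded protein response and acts in the nucleus as a transcription factor. It is fused in frame to an N-terminal Schistosoma japonicum GST and a C-terminal polyhistidine tag, both supplied by the backbone, which allows affinity purification from either end. Transcription is driven by a T7 promoter followed by a lac operator and the T7 gene 10 ribosome binding site, and it ends at the T7 terminator. The plasmid-borne lacI gene supplies repressor, so expression is held off until induction with IPTG in a host that provides T7 RNA polymerase.

The record states only that the plasmid expresses ATF6α(1-373) in bacteria. The associated publication concerns Elongin and Mediator at ATF6α-regulated ER stress response genes. What the "SIII" modification of the backbone denotes is not stated.
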