Features (pLannotate 1.2.2; 20 found; start..end, strand, type, name):
     26..73      -  terminator     T7 terminator: transcription terminator for bacteriophage T7 RNA polymerase
     81..124     -  CDS            SET1 (fragment): solubility-enhancement tag derived from T7 phage gene 10B
    150..173     -  CDS            9xHis (fragment): 9xHis affinity tag
    186..1304    -  CDS            ATF6 (fragment): human activating transcription factor 6, an endoplasmic reticulum (ER) protein involved in the unfolded protein response Accumulation of misfolded proteins in the ER leads to proteolytic cleavage that releases the cytosolic domain of ATF6, which enters the nucleus and acts as a transcription factor.
   1353..2006    -  CDS            GST26_SCHJA: Experimental evidence at protein level: Swiss-Prot protein existence level 1. GST isoenzymes appear to play a central role in the parasite detoxification system. Other functions are also suspected including a role in increasing the solubility of haematin in the parasite gut. From Schistosoma japonicum (Blood fluke).
   2014..2036    -  RBS            RBS: efficient ribosome binding site from bacteriophage T7 gene 10 (Olins and Rangwala, 1989)
   2051..2075    -  protein_bind   lac operator: The lac repressor binds to the lac operator to inhibit transcription in E. coli. This inhibition can be relieved by adding lactose or isopropyl-β-D-thiogalactopyranoside (IPTG). lac repressor encoded by lacI
   2076..2094    -  promoter       T7 promoter: promoter for bacteriophage T7 RNA polymerase
   2120..2399    +  CDS            TcR (fragment): tetracycline efflux protein; tet; confers resistance to tetracycline
   2407..2484    +  promoter       lacI promoter: lacI
   2485..3567    +  CDS            lacI: lac repressor; lacI; The lac repressor binds to the lac operator to inhibit transcription in E. coli. This inhibition can be relieved by adding lactose or isopropyl-β-D-thiogalactopyranoside (IPTG).
   3580..3601    +  protein_bind   CAP binding site: CAP binding activates transcription in the presence of cAMP. E. coli catabolite activator protein
   3616..3680    +  CDS            TcR (fragment): tetracycline efflux protein; tet; confers resistance to tetracycline
   3742..4122    -  CDS            YPB1_ECOLX: Protein predicted: Swiss-Prot protein existence level 4. From Escherichia coli.
   4139..4330    +  CDS            rop: Rop protein, which maintains plasmids at low copy number; rop
   4432..4571    +  misc_feature   bom: basis of mobility region from pBR322
   4757..5345    -  rep_origin     ori: high-copy-number ColE1/pMB1/pBR322/pUC origin of replication
   5467..6282    +  CDS            KanR: aminoglycoside phosphotransferase; aph(3')-Ia; confers resistance to kanamycin in bacteria or G418 (Geneticin®) in eukaryotes
   6291..6348    -  promoter       AmpR promoter (fragment): bla
   6401..6829    -  rep_origin     f1 ori (sequence partly withheld): f1 bacteriophage origin of replication; arrow indicates direction of (+) strand synthesis
>Addgene plasmid #171074 | pET41SIII-ATF6(1-373) | addgene full sequence | sequence record 335159 | Addgene NGS Result
ATCCGGATATAGTTCCTCCTTTCAGCAAAAAACCCCTCAAGACCCGTTTAGAGGCCCCAAGGGGTTATGC
TAGTTATTGCTCAGCGGTGGCAGCAGCCAACTCAGCTTCCTTTCGGGCTTTGTTTAGCAGCCTAGGTATT
AATCAATTAGTGGTGGTGGTGGTGGTGGTGGTGCTCGACGGATCCACTAGGGACTTTAAGCCTCTGGTTC
TCTGACACAACTTCATCCAGCTGCCGCTTCAGTGTTCCATTTTCTTTCTTCAGTTGCTCGTTTTCTGAGA
GGGCAGCCTTTAATCTCGCCTCTAACCCTAGCATATATTCTTTCTTCTTCTTGCGAGACTGACAAGCGGA
TTCTCGATTTTTTATCATACGTTGCTGTCTCCTTAGCACAGCAATATCTGAACCGACATTTCTCATGGTA
CTTTGTAGGACAGGTTTAGTCACGGAAAGTTTTCCATTCACTGGGCTATTCGCTGAAGGGGCTGGTACCA
CATTCACCACGTGATTAGGGAGCTGTGTGACTCCCCCAGCAACAGCAAGGACTGGCTGAGCAGAGGGCAG
AACTCCAGGTGCTTGAAGTTGTACCACAGTAGGCTGAGACAGCAAAACCGTCTGGCCTTTAGTGGGTGCA
GGTTGTAAACTGATAATTGGTTGCTGCTTTGCCAATGGCATAAGCGTTGGTACTGTCTGAATAATGATGG
TTTTTGCTGGAACACTGGAGTTTGTTTGAGTCTTGGGTGCTGCTGGAAGCAATAAAGGCTTGGGCTGAAT
TGAAGGTTTTGAATTCACCTGAATTTTTTTCTTTGGAGTCAGTCCATTTTCAGTCTTGTTCCTAGGACCA
GTGACAGGCTTATCTTCCTTCAGTGGCTCCGCTGAAGAGAGACTATTAGAGTTTTCACCATATAAGGAAA
GGGGAGACATCTGAGAACTAGAAGACAAATCCAACTCCTCAGGAACATGCTGAGTTGAAGAATAAGAGTC
CACTGACCGAGGAGATGAGACTGAATAACTTGAGGAGGCTGGAGAAAGTGGCTGGGGTTCTGCCTTAATA
TCTTTAACTGTACAGATTTGGTTGTTGATGTCCCAAATGTCTGACTCCCAAGGCATCAAATCCAAATCAA
AATCAAGATTATCAAAATTGTTTTCATACGTCTCATTTGCTGCTTCCAATTGCAGCTCATCAGTGTCTGT
GAAATAACCAAGTTCAGCAAAGAGAGCAGAATCCCAATCTTCATCCAGCCTGTGAAAGAGTCCCGGGCTA
AAAGGTGACTCCATGGTGCCGGCAACCCCAGCCGGCTCCCCCATCTCGAGGGGCCCCTGGAACAGAACTT
CCAGACTAGTTGAACCATCCGATTTTGGAGGATGGTCGCCACCACCAAACGTGGCTTGCCAGCCCTGCAA
AGGCCATGCTATATACTTGCTGGATTTCAAGTACTTATCAATTTGTGGGATAGCTTCAATACGTTTTTTA
AAACAAACTAATTTTGGGAACGCATCCAGGCACATTGGGTCCATGTATAAAACAACATCAAGAGCGTCAT
ACAACATGAAGTCAGGATGGGTTACATGATCACCATTTAAATATGTTTTATGACATAAACGATCTTCGAA
CATTTTCAGCATTTCAGGTAGCTTGCTAAGAAAATCAACTTTGAGAGTTTCAAAGTCTTTACTATATGCA
ATTCTCGAAACACCGTATCTAATATCCAAAACCGCTCCTTCAAGCATTGAAATCTCTGCACGCTCTTTTG
GACAACCACCCAACATGTTGTGCTTGTCAGCTATATAACGTATGATGGCCATAGACTGTGTTAATTTAAC
ATCACCATCAATATAATAAGGAAGATTGGGAAACTCCAAACCCAATTCAAACTTTTTGTTTCGCCATTTA
TCACCTTCATCGCGCTCATACAAATGCTCTTCATATTTTTCTTCAAGATATTCCAAAAGAAGTCGAGTGG
GTTGCACAAGGCCCTTAATTTTCCAATAACCTAGTATAGGGGACATATGTATATCTCCTTCTTAAAGTTA
AACAAAATTATTTCTAGAGGGGAATTGTTATCCGCTCACAATTCCCCTATAGTGAGTCGTATTAATTTCG
CGGGATCGAGATCGATCTCGATCCTCTACGCCGGACGCATCGTGGCCGGCATCACCGGCGCCACAGGTGC
GGTTGCTGGCGCCTATATCGCCGACATCACCGATGGGGAAGATCGGGCTCGCCACTTCGGGCTCATGAGC
GCTTGTTTCGGCGTGGGTATGGTGGCAGGCCCCGTGGCCGGGGGACTGTTGGGCGCCATCTCCTTGCATG
CACCATTCCTTGCGGCGGCGGTGCTCAACGGCCTCAACCTACTACTGGGCTGCTTCCTAATGCAGGAGTC
GCATAAGGGAGAGCGTCGAGATCCCGGACACCATCGAATGGCGCAAAACCTTTCGCGGTATGGCATGATA
GCGCCCGGAAGAGAGTCAATTCAGGGTGGTGAATGTGAAACCAGTAACGTTATACGATGTCGCAGAGTAT
GCCGGTGTCTCTTATCAGACCGTTTCCCGCGTGGTGAACCAGGCCAGCCACGTTTCTGCGAAAACGCGGG
AAAAAGTGGAAGCGGCGATGGCGGAGCTGAATTACATTCCCAACCGCGTGGCACAACAACTGGCGGGCAA
ACAGTCGTTGCTGATTGGCGTTGCCACCTCCAGTCTGGCCCTGCACGCGCCGTCGCAAATTGTCGCGGCG
ATTAAATCTCGCGCCGATCAACTGGGTGCCAGCGTGGTGGTGTCGATGGTAGAACGAAGCGGCGTCGAAG
CCTGTAAAGCGGCGGTGCACAATCTTCTCGCGCAACGCGTCAGTGGGCTGATCATTAACTATCCGCTGGA
TGACCAGGATGCCATTGCTGTGGAAGCTGCCTGCACTAATGTTCCGGCGTTATTTCTTGATGTCTCTGAC
CAGACACCCATCAACAGTATTATTTTCTCCCATGAAGACGGTACGCGACTGGGCGTGGAGCATCTGGTCG
CATTGGGTCACCAGCAAATCGCGCTGTTAGCGGGCCCATTAAGTTCTGTCTCGGCGCGTCTGCGTCTGGC
TGGCTGGCATAAATATCTCACTCGCAATCAAATTCAGCCGATAGCGGAACGGGAAGGCGACTGGAGTGCC
ATGTCCGGTTTTCAACAAACCATGCAAATGCTGAATGAGGGCATCGTTCCCACTGCGATGCTGGTTGCCA
ACGATCAGATGGCGCTGGGCGCAATGCGCGCCATTACCGAGTCCGGGCTGCGCGTTGGTGCGGACATCTC
GGTAGTGGGATACGACGATACCGAAGACAGCTCATGTTATATCCCGCCGTTAACCACCATCAAACAGGAT
TTTCGCCTGCTGGGGCAAACCAGCGTGGACCGCTTGCTGCAACTCTCTCAGGGCCAGGCGGTGAAGGGCA
ATCAGCTGTTGCCCGTCTCACTGGTGAAAAGAAAAACCACCCTGGCGCCCAATACGCAAACCGCCTCTCC
CCGCGCGTTGGCCGATTCATTAATGCAGCTGGCACGACAGGTTTCCCGACTGGAAAGCGGGCAGTGAGCG
CAACGCAATTAATGTAAGTTAGCTCACTCATTAGGCACCGGGATCTCGACCGATGCCCTTGAGAGCCTTC
AACCCAGTCAGCTCCTTCCGGTGGGCGCGGGGCATGACTAGCATGATCGTGCTCCTGTCGTTGAGGACCC
GGCTAGGCTGGCGGGGTTGCCTTACTGGTTAGCAGAATGAATCACCGATACGCGAGCGAACGTGAAGCGA
CTGCTGCTGCAAAACGTCTGCGACCTGAGCAACAACATGAATGGTCTTCGGTTTCCGTGTTTCGTAAAGT
CTGGAAACGCGGAAGTCAGCGCCCTGCACCATTATGTTCCGGATCTGCATCGCAGGATGCTGCTGGCTAC
CCTGTGGAACACCTACATCTGTATTAACGAAGCGCTGGCATTGACCCTGAGTGATTTTTCTCTGGTCCCG
CCGCATCCATACCGCCAGTTGTTTACCCTCACAACGTTCCAGTAACCGGGCATGTTCATCATCAGTAACC
CGTATCGTGAGCATCCTCTCTCGTTTCATCGGTATCATTACCCCCATGAACAGAAATCCCCCTTACACGG
AGGCATCAGTGACCAAACAGGAAAAAACCGCCCTTAACATGGCCCGCTTTATCAGAAGCCAGACATTAAC
GCTTCTGGAGAAACTCAACGAGCTGGACGCGGATGAACAGGCAGACATCTGTGAATCGCTTCACGACCAC
GCTGATGAGCTTTACCGCAGCTGCCTCGCGCGTTTCGGTGATGACGGTGAAAACCTCTGACACATGCAGC
TCCCGGAGACGGTCACAGCTTGTCTGTAAGCGGATGCCGGGAGCAGACAAGCCCGTCAGGGCGCGTCAGC
GGGTGTTGGCGGGTGTCGGGGCGCAGCCATGACCCAGTCACGTAGCGATAGCGGAGTGTATACTGGCTTA
ACTATGCGGCATCAGAGCAGATTGTACTGAGAGTGCACCATTGCGGTGTGAAATACCGCACAGATGCGTA
AGGAGAAAATACCGCATCAGGCGCTCTTCCGCTTCCTCGCTCACTGACTCGCTGCGCTCGGTCGTTCGGC
TGCGGCGAGCGGTATCAGCTCACTCAAAGGCGGTAATACGGTTATCCACAGAATCAGGGGATAACGCAGG
AAAGAACATGTGAGCAAAAGGCCAGCAAAAGGCCAGGAACCGTAAAAAGGCCGCGTTGCTGGCGTTTTTC
CATAGGCTCCGCCCCCCTGACGAGCATCACAAAAATCGACGCTCAAGTCAGAGGTGGCGAAACCCGACAG
GACTATAAAGATACCAGGCGTTTCCCCCTGGAAGCTCCCTCGTGCGCTCTCCTGTTCCGACCCTGCCGCT
TACCGGATACCTGTCCGCCTTTCTCCCTTCGGGAAGCGTGGCGCTTTCTCATAGCTCACGCTGTAGGTAT
CTCAGTTCGGTGTAGGTCGTTCGCTCCAAGCTGGGCTGTGTGCACGAACCCCCCGTTCAGCCCGACCGCT
GCGCCTTATCCGGTAACTATCGTCTTGAGTCCAACCCGGTAAGACACGACTTATCGCCACTGGCAGCAGC
CACTGGTAACAGGATTAGCAGAGCGAGGTATGTAGGCGGTGCTACAGAGTTCTTGAAGTGGTGGCCTAAC
TACGGCTACACTAGAAGGACAGTATTTGGTATCTGCGCTCTGCTGAAGCCAGTTACCTTCGGAAAAAGAG
TTGGTAGCTCTTGATCCGGCAAACAAACCACCGCTGGTAGCGGTGGTTTTTTTGTTTGCAAGCAGCAGAT
TACGCGCAGAAAAAAAGGATCTCAAGAAGATCCTTTGATCTTTTCTACGGGGTCTGACGCTCAGTGGAAC
GAAAACTCACGTTAAGGGATTTTGGTCATGAACAATAAAACTGTCTGCTTACATAAACAGTAATACAAGG
GGTGTTATGAGCCATATTCAACGGGAAACGTCTTGCTCTAGGCCGCGATTAAATTCCAACATGGATGCTG
ATTTATATGGGTATAAATGGGCTCGCGATAATGTCGGGCAATCAGGTGCGACAATCTATCGATTGTATGG
GAAGCCCGATGCGCCAGAGTTGTTTCTGAAACATGGCAAAGGTAGCGTTGCCAATGATGTTACAGATGAG
ATGGTCAGACTAAACTGGCTGACGGAATTTATGCCTCTTCCGACCATCAAGCATTTTATCCGTACTCCTG
ATGATGCATGGTTACTCACCACTGCGATCCCCGGGAAAACAGCATTCCAGGTATTAGAAGAATATCCTGA
TTCAGGTGAAAATATTGTTGATGCGCTGGCAGTGTTCCTGCGCCGGTTGCATTCGATTCCTGTTTGTAAT
TGTCCTTTTAACAGCGATCGCGTATTTCGTCTCGCTCAGGCGCAATCACGAATGAATAACGGTTTGGTTG
ATGCGAGTGATTTTGATGACGAGCGTAATGGCTGGCCTGTTGAACAAGTCTGGAAAGAAATGCATAAACT
TTTGCCATTCTCACCGGATTCAGTCGTCACTCATGGTGATTTCTCACTTGATAACCTTATTTTTGACGAG
GGGAAATTAATAGGTTGTATTGATGTTGGACGAGTCGGAATCGCAGACCGATACCAGGATCTTGCCATCC
TATGGAACTGCCTCGGTGAGTTTTCTCCTTCATTACAGAAACGGCTTTTTCAAAAATATGGTATTGATAA
TCCTGATATGAATAAATTGCAGTTTCATTTGATGCTCGATGAGTTTTTCTAAGAATTAATTCATGAGCGG
ATACATATTTGAATGTATTTAGAAAAATAAACAAATAGGGGTTCCGCGCACATTTCCCCGAAAAGTGCCA
CCTAAATTGTAAGCGTTAATATTTTGTTAAAATTCGCGTTAAATTTTTGTTAAATCAGCTCATTTTTTAA
CCAATAGGCCGAAATCGGCAAAATCCCTTATAAATCAAAAGAATAGACCGAGATAGGGT
[37 nt withheld, positions 6500-6536]
AAAGAACGTGGACTCCAACGTCAAAGG
[49 nt withheld, positions 6564-6612]
T
[91 nt withheld, positions 6614-6704]
G
[124 nt withheld, positions 6706-6829]
CCCATTCGCCA
